Addgene plasmid #72146: Sema3e(S)-Fc-His
Purpose: Expresses the Sema3E protein (truncated at cleavage site P1; ie, short), C-terminally fused to the Fc region of human IgG1 + 6X histidine tag.
Depositing lab: Woj Wojtowicz. Depositing organization: University of California, Berkeley. Publication: An extracellular biochemical screen reveals that FLRTs and Unc5s mediate neuronal subtype recognition in the retina. Visser JJ, Cheng Y, Perry SC, Chastain AB, Parsa B, Masri SS, Ray TA, Kay JN, Wojtowicz WM. Elife. 2015 Dec 3;4. pii: e08149. doi: 10.7554/eLife.08149. PubMed 26633812.
Backbone
  Vector backbone: pCMVi-SV40ori
  Vector type: Mammalian Expression
Growth in bacteria
  Bacterial resistance: Ampicillin, 100 μg/mL
  Growth temperature: 37°C
  Growth strain: DH5alpha
  Copy number: High Copy
Gene/Insert
  Gene/Insert name: Sema3e (alt names: Semaphorin 3E; NCBI gene ID 20349; Reference sequence NM_011348.2)
  Species: M. musculus (mouse)
  Insert size (bp): 1662
  Entrez Gene: Sema3e (a.k.a. 6430702L12, AA408817, Semah, mKIAA0331)
  Promoter: CMV
  Tag / fusion protein: Fc-His (C terminal on backbone)
  Cloning method: Restriction Enzyme; 5′ cloning site NotI (not destroyed); 3′ cloning site AscI (not destroyed)
  Sequencing primers: 5′ GTCAGAGGTAACTCCCGTTGC; 3′ ATCATGAGGGTGTCCTTG
Terms and licenses: Academic/Nonprofit Terms; Industry Terms: Not Available to Industry
How to cite: Sema3e(S)-Fc-His was a gift from Woj Wojtowicz (Addgene plasmid # 72146 ; http://n2t.net/addgene:72146 ; RRID:Addgene_72146)
