[The description below was written by a language model from this plasmid's Addgene catalogue record and pLannotate feature annotations shown in this document.]
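Description:
Sema3e(S)-Fc-His is a mammalian expression plasmid of about 7.4 kb, built on the pCMVi-SV40ori backbone, for producing a soluble, tagged form of mouse semaphorin 3E. It is propagated in E. coli as a high-copy plasmid through a ColE1/pUC-type origin and selected with ampicillin via the β-lactamase gene. The backbone also carries an f1 phage origin and short remnants of rop, bom and lacZα left over from earlier vector lineages. An SV40 enhancer/early promoter region is annotated as well. This region contains the SV40 origin referred to in the backbone name, which generally allows episomal amplification in cells expressing large T antigen.

The expression cassette is driven by the human cytomegalovirus immediate early enhancer and promoter, followed by CMV intron A, which typically boosts transcript processing and expression. Downstream lies the 1,662 bp Sema3e coding fragment, cloned between retained NotI and AscI sites. It is the "short" form, truncated at the P1 cleavage site rather than encoding the full-length protein. The fragment is fused in frame at its C terminus to the Fc region of human IgG1 and a 6X histidine tag, both supplied by the backbone, and the cassette ends in an SV40 polyadenylation signal. The His tag is stated in the catalogue entry but is not separately annotated in the feature table.

Fc fusions usually dimerise and can be captured or detected with Fc-binding reagents, while the His tag offers metal-affinity purification. The associated publication describes an extracellular biochemical screen for interactions between neuronal recognition proteins in the retina, which suggests this construct served as one of the recombinant proteins tested.
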