Features (pLannotate 1.2.2; 14 found; start..end, strand, type, name):
     25..408     +  enhancer       CMV enhancer: human cytomegalovirus immediate early enhancer
    410..609     +  promoter       CMV promoter: human cytomegalovirus (CMV) immediate early promoter
    748..1573    +  intron         CMV intron A: human cytomegalovirus intron A (Chapman et al., 1991)
   1610..3271    +  CDS            Sema3e (fragment): SEM3E_MOUSE - Also known as Semah, Semh. Experimental evidence at protein level: Swiss-Prot protein existence level 1. Plays an important role in signaling via the cell surface receptor PLXND1. Mediates reorganization of the actin cytoskeleton, leading to the retraction of cell projections. Promotes focal adhesion disassembly and inhibits adhesion of endothelial cells to the extracellular matrix. Regulates angiogenesis, both during embryogenesis and after birth. Can down-regulate sprouting angiogenesis. Required for normal vascular patterning during embryogenesis. Plays an important role in en
   3281..3961    +  CDS            IGHG1 (fragment): IGHG1_HUMAN - Experimental evidence at protein level: Swiss-Prot protein existence level 1. Constant region of immunoglobulin heavy chains. Immunoglobulins, also known as antibodies, are membrane-bound or secreted glycoproteins produced by B lymphocytes. In the recognition phase of humoral immunity, the membrane-bound immunoglobulins serve as receptors which, upon binding of a specific antigen, trigger the clonal expansion and differentiation of B lymphocytes into immunoglobulins- secreting plasma cells. Secreted immunoglobulins mediate the effector phase of humoral immunity, which results in
   4011..4132    +  polyA_signal   SV40 poly(A) signal: SV40 polyadenylation signal
   4341..4929    -  rep_origin     ori: high-copy-number ColE1/pMB1/pBR322/pUC origin of replication
   5100..5960    -  CDS            AmpR: β-lactamase; bla; confers resistance to ampicillin, carbenicillin, and related antibiotics
   5961..6065    -  promoter       AmpR promoter: bla
   6160..6195    +  CDS            rop (fragment): Rop protein, which maintains plasmids at low copy number; rop
   6218..6548    +  promoter       SV40 promoter: SV40 enhancer and early promoter
   6671..6770    +  misc_feature   bom (fragment): basis of mobility region from pBR322
   6798..7226    -  rep_origin     f1 ori (sequence partly withheld): f1 bacteriophage origin of replication; arrow indicates direction of (+) strand synthesis
   7230..7387    -  CDS            lacZα (fragment): LacZα fragment of β-galactosidase; lacZ fragment
>Addgene plasmid #72146 | Sema3e(S)-Fc-His | depositor full sequence | sequence record 139898 | Full sequence
GTCGAGGTCTCGACGGTATCGATTGACATTGATTATTGACTAGCTAGTTATTAATAGTAATCAATTACGG
GGTCATTAGTTCATAGCCCATATATGGAGTTCCGCGTTACATAACTTACGGTAAATGGCCCGCCTGGCTG
ACCGCCCAACGACCCCCGCCCATTGACGTCAATAATGACGTATGTTCCCATAGTAACGCCAATAGGGACT
TTCCATTGACGTCAATGGGTGGAGTATTTACGGTAAACTGCCCACTTGGCAGTACATCAAGTGTATCATA
TGCCAAGTCCGCCCCCTATTGACGTCAATGACGGTAAATGGCCCGCCTGGCATTATGCCCAGTACATGAC
CTTACGGGACTTTCCTACTTGGCAGTACATCTACGTATTAGTCATCGCTATTACCATGGTGATGCGGTTT
TGGCAGTACACCAATGGGCGTGGATAGCGGTTTGACTCACGGGGATTTCCAAGTCTCCACCCCATTGACG
TCAATGGGAGTTTGTTTTGGCACCAAAATCAACGGGACTTTCCAAAATGTCGTAATAACCCCGCCCCGTT
GACGCAAATGGGCGGTAGGCGTGTACGGTGGGAGGTCTATATAAGCAGAGCTCGTTTAGTGAACCGTCAG
ATCGCCTGGAGACGCCATCCACGCTGTTTTGACCTCCATAGAAGACACCGGGACCGATCCAGCCTCCGCG
GCCGGGAACGGTGCATTGGAACGCGGATTCCCCGTGCCAAGAGTGACGTAAGTACCGCCTATAGACTCTA
TAGGCACACCCCTTTGGCTCTTATGCATGCTATACTGTTTTTGGCTTGGGGCCTATACACCCCCGCTTCC
ATATGCTATAGGTGATGGTATAGCTTAGCCTATAGGTGTGGGTTATTGACCATTATTGACCACTCCCCTA
TTGGTGACGATACTTTCCATTACTAATCCATAACATGGCTCTTTGCCACAACTATCTCTATTGGCTATAT
GCCAATACTCTGTCCTTCAGAGACTGACACGGACTCTGTATTTTTACAGGATGGGGTCCCATTTATTATT
TACAAATTCACATATACAACAACGCCGTCCCCCGTGCCCGCAGTTTTTATTAAACATAGCGTGGGATCTC
CACGCGAATCTCGGGTACGTGTTCCGGACATGGGCTCTTCTCCGGTAGCGGCGGAGCTTCCACATCCGAG
CCCTGGTCCCATGCCTCCAGCGGCTCATGGTCGCTCGGCAGCTCCTTGCTCCTAACAGTGGAGGCCAGAC
TTAGGCACAGCACAATGCCCACCACCACCAGTGTGCCGCACAAGGCCGTGGCGGTAGGGTATGTGTCTGA
AAATGAGCTCGGAGATTGGGCTCGCACCGCTGACGCAGATGGAAGACTTAAGGCAGCGGCAGAAGAAGAT
GCAGGCAGCTGAGTTGTTGTATTCTGATAAGAGTCAGAGGTAACTCCCGTTGCGGTGCTGTTAACGGTGG
AGGGCAGTGTAGTCTGAGCAGTACTCGTTGCTGCCGCGCGCGCCACCAGACATAATAGCTGACAGACTAA
CAGACTGTTCCTTTCCATGGGTCTTTTCTGCAGAAGCTTGAATTCTCGAGGATCCGCGGCCGCGCCACCA
TGGCACCGGCCGGACACATCCTCACCTTGCTGCTCTGGGGTCACCTGCTGGAACTCTGGACCCCAGGTCA
CTCCGCGAACCCCTCCTACCCCAGGCTACGCCTGTCACATAAAGAACTTTTGGAACTGAATAGGACTTCA
ATATTTCAAAGCCCCCTTGGATTTCTTGATCTCCATACAATGCTGCTGGATGAGTATCAAGAACGGCTCT
TTGTGGGAGGCAGAGACCTTGTCTATTCCCTGAACTTGGAACGAGTCAGTGACGGCTACAGAGAGATATA
CTGGCCGAGCACAGCAGTAAAGGTAGAAGAATGCATAATGAAAGGAAAAGACGCAAATGAGTGTGCCAAT
TATATCCGGGTTTTGCATCACTACAACAGGACACACCTTCTGACCTGTGCTACTGGAGCTTTTGATCCAC
ACTGTGCCTTCATCAGAGTCGGGCACCATTCAGAGGAACCCCTGTTTCACCTGGAGTCACACAGATCTGA
GAGAGGAAGGGGCAGATGTCCTTTTGACCCCAACTCCTCCTTTGTGTCCACGCTAGTTGGGAATGAGCTG
TTTGCTGGACTCTACAGTGACTATTGGGGCAGAGACTCGGCGATCTTCCGCAGCATGGGGAAGTTAGGCC
ATATTCGCACTGAGCATGACGATGAGCGGCTCCTGAAAGAACCAAAATTTGTAGGTTCATATATGATTCC
TGATAACGAAGACCGAGATGACAACAAAATGTACTTTTTCTTTACTGAGAAGGCGCTGGAGGCGGAGAAC
AACGCCCACACGATCTACACCCGAGTGGGGCGGCTGTGCGTGAATGACATGGGAGGACAGAGAATCCTGG
TGAACAAGTGGAGCACTTTCCTTAAAGCGCGGCTGGTTTGCTCAGTGCCGGGAATGAATGGAATCGACAC
ATACTTTGACGAACTAGAGGATGTGTTTTTACTGCCGACCAGAGATCCTAAGAATCCAGTGATATTTGGA
CTGTTTAATACTACCAGCAATATATTTAGAGGCCATGCTGTATGTGTGTATCACATGTCAAGTATCCGGG
AAGCCTTTAATGGCCCATATGCTCATAAAGAAGGCCCTGAATACCACTGGTCACTATATGAAGGAAAAGT
CCCCTACCCAAGGCCTGGTTCCTGTGCCAGCAAAGTAAACGGAGGCAAGTATGGAACCACCAAAGATTAC
CCCGATGACGCCATCCGGTTCGCAAGGATGCATCCTCTAATGTATCAGCCCATAAAACCTGTTCATAAAA
AACCAATACTGGTAAAAACAGATGGAAAATACAACCTGAGGCAACTTGCCGTGGATCGGGTGGAAGCGGA
GGATGGCCAGTATGACGTCTTATTTATTGGGACAGACACAGGAATTGTGCTGAAAGTAATCACAATTTAC
AACCAAGAAACAGAGTGGATGGAGGAAGTCATTCTAGAGGAACTTCAAATATTCAAGGATCCAGCCCCTA
TCATTTCTATGGAAATTTCTTCAAAGAGACAACAGCTTTACATTGGATCAGCCTCTGCTGTGGCACAAGT
CAGATTCCATCACTGCGACATGTATGGCAGTGCTTGTGCTGACTGCTGCCTGGCTCGAGACCCGTACTGT
GCCTGGGATGGCATATCCTGCTCCAGGTACTACCCAACAGGTGCACACGCAGGCGCGCCTGACAAAACTC
ACACATGCCCACCGTGCCCAGCACCTGAACTCCTGGGGGGACCGTCAGTCTTCCTCTTCCCCCCAAAACC
CAAGGACACCCTCATGATCTCCCGGACCCCTGAGGTCACATGCGTGGTGGTGGACGTGAGCCACGAAGAC
CCTGAGGTCAAGTTCAACTGGTACGTGGACGGCGTGGAGGTGCATAATGCCAAGACAAAGCCGCGGGAGG
AGCAGTACAACAGCACGTACCGTGTGGTCAGCGTCCTCACCGTCCTGCACCAGGACTGGCTGAATGGCAA
GGAGTACAAGTGCAAGGTCTCCAACAAAGCCCTCCCAGCCCCCATCGAGAAAACCATCTCCAAAGCCAAA
GGGCAGCCCCGAGAACCACAGGTGTATACCCTGCCCCCATCCCGGGATGAGCTGACCAAGAACCAGGTCA
GCCTGACCTGCCTGGTCAAAGGCTTCTATCCCAGCGACATCGCCGTGGAGTGGGAGAGCAATGGGCAGCC
GGAGAACAACTACAAGACCACGCCTCCCGTGCTGGACTCCGACGGCTCCTTCTTCCTCTACAGCAAGCTC
ACCGTGGACAAGAGCAGGTGGCAGCAGGGGAACGTCTTCTCATGCTCCGTGATGCATGAGGCTCTGCACA
ACCACTACACGCAGAAGAGCCTCTCCCTGTCTCCGGGTAAAGGCGGCCATCATCACCATCACCATTAATC
TAGAGATCTTATTAAAGCAGAACTTGTTTATTGCAGCTTATAATGGTTACAAATAAAGCAATAGCATCAC
AAATTTCACAAATAAAGCATTTTTTTCACTGCATTCTAGTTGTGGTTTGTCCAAACTCATCAATGTATCT
TATCATGTCTGGTCGACTCTAGCTAGACTCTTCCGCTTCCTCGCTCACTGACTCGCTGCGCTCGGTCGTT
CGGCTGCGGCGAGCGGTATCAGCTCACTCAAAGGCGGTAATACGGTTATCCACAGAATCAGGGGATAACG
CAGGAAAGAACATGTGAGCAAAAGGCCAGCAAAAGGCCAGGAACCGTAAAAAGGCCGCGTTGCTGGCGTT
TTTCCATAGGCTCCGCCCCCCTGACGAGCATCACAAAAATCGACGCTCAAGTCAGAGGTGGCGAAACCCG
ACAGGACTATAAAGATACCAGGCGTTTCCCCCTGGAAGCTCCCTCGTGCGCTCTCCTGTTCCGACCCTGC
CGCTTACCGGATACCTGTCCGCCTTTCTCCCTTCGGGAAGCGTGGCGCTTTCTCATAGCTCACGCTGTAG
GTATCTCAGTTCGGTGTAGGTCGTTCGCTCCAAGCTGGGCTGTGTGCACGAACCCCCCGTTCAGCCCGAC
CGCTGCGCCTTATCCGGTAACTATCGTCTTGAGTCCAACCCGGTAAGACACGACTTATCGCCACTGGCAG
CAGCCACTGGTAACAGGATTAGCAGAGCGAGGTATGTAGGCGGTGCTACAGAGTTCTTGAAGTGGTGGCC
TAACTACGGCTACACTAGAAGAACAGTATTTGGTATCTGCGCTCTGCTGAAGCCAGTTACCTTCGGAAAA
AGAGTTGGTAGCTCTTGATCCGGCAAACAAACCACCGCTGGTAGCGGTGGTTTTTTTGTTTGCAAGCAGC
AGATTACGCGCAGAAAAAAAGGATCTCAAGAAGATCCTTTGATCTTTTCTACGGGGTCTGACGCTCAGTG
GAACGAAAACTCACGTTAAGGGATTTTGGTCATGAGATTATCAAAAAGGATCTTCACCTAGATCCTTTTA
AATTAAAAATGAAGTTTTAAATCAATCTAAAGTATATATGAGTAAACTTGGTCTGACAGTTACCAATGCT
TAATCAGTGAGGCACCTATCTCAGCGATCTGTCTATTTCGTTCATCCATAGTTGCCTGACTCCCCGTCGT
GTAGATAACTACGATACGGGAGGGCTTACCATCTGGCCCCAGTGCTGCAATGATACCGCGAGACCCACGC
TCACCGGCTCCAGATTTATCAGCAATAAACCAGCCAGCCGGAAGGGCCGAGCGCAGAAGTGGTCCTGCAA
CTTTATCCGCCTCCATCCAGTCTATTAATTGTTGCCGGGAAGCTAGAGTAAGTAGTTCGCCAGTTAATAG
TTTGCGCAACGTTGTTGCCATTGCTACAGGCATCGTGGTGTCACGCTCGTCGTTTGGTATGGCTTCATTC
AGCTCCGGTTCCCAACGATCAAGGCGAGTTACATGATCCCCCATGTTGTGCAAAAAAGCGGTTAGCTCCT
TCGGTCCTCCGATCGTTGTCAGAAGTAAGTTGGCCGCAGTGTTATCACTCATGGTTATGGCAGCACTGCA
TAATTCTCTTACTGTCATGCCATCCGTAAGATGCTTTTCTGTGACTGGTGAGTACTCAACCAAGTCATTC
TGAGAATAGTGTATGCGGCGACCGAGTTGCTCTTGCCCGGCGTCAATACGGGATAATACCGCGCCACATA
GCAGAACTTTAAAAGTGCTCATCATTGGAAAACGTTCTTCGGGGCGAAAACTCTCAAGGATCTTACCGCT
GTTGAGATCCAGTTCGATGTAACCCACTCGTGCACCCAACTGATCTTCAGCATCTTTTACTTTCACCAGC
GTTTCTGGGTGAGCAAAAACAGGAAGGCAAAATGCCGCAAAAAAGGGAATAAGGGCGACACGGAAATGTT
GAATACTCATACTCTTCCTTTTTCAATATTATTGAAGCATTTATCAGGGTTATTGTCTCATGAGCGGATA
CATATTTGAATGTATTTAGAAAAATAAACAAATAGGGGTTCCGCGCACATTTCCCCGAAAAGTGCCACCT
GACGTCTAAGAAACCATTATTATCATGACATTAACCTATAAAAATAGGCGTATCACGAGGCCCTTTCGTC
TCGCGCGTTTCGGTGATGACGGTGAAAACCTCTGACACATGCAGCTCCCGGAGGAATGTGTGTCAGTTAG
GGTGTGGAAAGTCCCCAGGCTCCCCAGGCAGGCAGAAGTATGCAAAGCATGCATCTCAATTAGTCAGCAA
CCAGGTGTGGAAAGTCCCCAGGCTCCCCAGCAGGCAGAAGTATGCAAAGCATGCATCTCAATTAGTCAGC
AACCATAGTCCCGCCCCTAACTCCGCCCATCCCGCCCCTAACTCCGCCCAGTTCCGCCCATTCTCCGCCC
CATGGCTGACTAATTTTTTTTATTTATGCAGAGGCCGAGGCCGCCTCTGCCTCTGAGCTATTCCAGAAGT
AGTGAGGAGGCTTTTTTGGAGGCCTAGGCTTTTGCAAAAAGCTCCCGGGAGCTTGTATATCCATTTTCGT
CCCGGAGACGGTCACAGCTTGTCTGTAAGCGGATGCCGGGAGCAGACAAGCCCGTCAGGGCGCGTCAGCG
GGTGTTGGCGGGTGTCGGGGCTGGCTTAACTATGCGGCATCAGAGCAGATTGTACTGAGAGTGCACCATA
TGCGGTGTGAAATACCGCACAGATGCGTAAGGAGAAAATACCGCATCAGGAAATTGTAAGCGTTAATATT
TTGTTAAAATTCGCGTTAAATTTTTGTTAAATCAGCTCATTTTTTAACCAATAGGCCGAAATCGGCAAAA
TCCCTTATAAATCAAAAGAATAGACCGAGATAGGGT
[37 nt withheld, positions 6897-6933]
AAAGAACGTGGACTCCAACGTCAAAGG
[49 nt withheld, positions 6961-7009]
T
[91 nt withheld, positions 7011-7101]
G
[124 nt withheld, positions 7103-7226]
CCATTCGCCATTCAGGCTGCGCAACTGTTGGGAAGGGCGATCGGTGCGGGCCTCTTCGCTATTACGCCAG
CTGGCGAAAGGGGGATGTGCTGCAAGGCGATTAAGTTGGGTAACGCCAGGGTTTTCCCAGTCACGACGTT
GTAAAACGACGGCCAGTGAATT
