>Addgene plasmid #72146 | Sema3e(S)-Fc-His | addgene partial sequence | sequence record 139896 | pMRB101-F 5'-aagatgcaggcagctgagtt-3'
ACGGTGGAGGGCAGTGTAGTCTGAGCAGTACTCGTTGCTGCCGCGCGCGCCACCAGACATAATAGCTGAC
AGACTAACAGACTGTTCCTTTCCATGGGTCTTTTCTGCAGAAGCTTGAATTCTCGAGGATCCGCGGCCGC
GCCACCATGGCACCGGCCGGACACATCCTCACCTTGCTGCTCTGGGGTCACCTGCTGGAACTCTGGACCC
CAGGTCACTCCGCGAACCCCTCCTACCCCAGGCTACGCCTGTCACATAAAGAACTTTTGGAACTGAATAG
GACTTCAATATTTCAAAGCCCCCTTGGATTTCTTGATCTCCATACAATGCTGCTGGATGAGTATCAAGAA
CGGCTCTTTGTGGGAGGCAGAGACCTTGTCTATTCCCTGAACTTGGAACGAGTCAGTGACGGCTACAGAG
AGATATACTGGCCGAGCACAGCAGTAAAGGTAGAAGAATGCATAATGAAAGGAAAAGACGCAAATGAGTG
TGCCAATTATATCCGGGTTTTGCATCACTACAACAGGACACACCTTCTGACCTGTGCTACTGGAGCTTTT
GATCCACACTGTGCCTTCATCAGAGTCGGGCACCATTCAGAGGAACCCCTGTTTCACCTGGAGTCACACA
GATCTGAGAGAGGAAGGGGCAGATGTCCTTTTGACCCCAACTCCTCCTTTGTGTCCACGCTAGTTGGGAA
TGAGCTGTTTGCTGGACTCTACAGTGACTATTGGGGCAGAGACTCGGCGATCTTCCGCAGCATGGGGA
