>Addgene plasmid #72146 | Sema3e(S)-Fc-His | addgene partial sequence | sequence record 139897 | SV40pA-R 5'-GAAATTTGTGATGCTATTGC-3'
ATAAGATCTCTAGATTAATGGTGATGGTGATGATGGCCGCCTTTACCCGGAGACAGGGAGAGGCTCTTCT
GCGTGTAGTGGTTGTGCAGAGCCTCATGCATCACGGAGCATGAGAAGACGTTCCCCTGCTGCCACCTGCT
CTTGTCCACGGTGAGCTTGCTGTAGAGGAAGAAGGAGCCGTCGGAGTCCAGCACGGGAGGCGTGGTCTTG
TAGTTGTTCTCCGGCTGCCCATTGCTCTCCCACTCCACGGCGATGTCGCTGGGATAGAAGCCTTTGACCA
GGCAGGTCAGGCTGACCTGGTTCTTGGTCAGCTCATCCCGGGATGGGGGCAGGGTATACACCTGTGGTTC
TCGGGGCTGCCCTTTGGCTTTGGAGATGGTTTTCTCGATGGGGGCTGGGAGGGCTTTGTTGGAGACCTTG
CACTTGTACTCCTTGCCATTCAGCCAGTCCTGGTGCAGGACGGTGAGGACGCTGACCACACGGTACGTGC
TGTTGTACTGCTCCTCCCGCGGCTTTGTCTTGGCATTATGCACCTCCACGCCGTCCACGTACCAGTTGAA
CTTGACCTCAGGGTCTTCGTGGCTCACGTCCACCACCACGCATGTGACCTCAGGGGTCCGGGAGATCATG
AGGGTGTCCTTGGGTTTTGGGGGGAAGAGGAAGACTGACGGTCCCCCCAGGAGTTCAGGTGCTGGGCACG
GTGGGCATGTGTGAGTTTTGTCAGGCGCGCCTGCGTGTGCACCTGTTGGGTAGTACCTGGAGCAGGATAT
GCCATCCCAGGCACAGTACGGGTCTCGAGCCAGGCAGCAGTCAGCACA
